>Addgene plasmid #207761 | qTAG-C-mScarlet-Puro-H2BC11 | addgene full sequence | sequence record 415325 | Addgene NGS Result
TCGCGCGTTTCGGTGATGACGGTGAAAACCTCTGACACATGCAGCTCCCGGAGACGGTCACAGCTTGTCT
GTAAGCGGATGCCGGGAGCAGACAAGCCCGTCAGGGCGCGTCAGCGGGTGTTGGCGGGTGTCGGGGCTGG
CTTAACTATGCGGCATCAGAGCAGATTGTACTGAGAGTGCACCATATGCGGTGTGAAATACCGCACAGAT
GCGTAAGGAGAAAATACCGCATCAGGCGCCATTCGCCATTCAGGCTGCGCAACTGTTGGGAAGGGCGATC
GGTGCGGGCCTCTTCGCTATTACGCCAGCTGGCGAAAGGGGGATGTGCTGCAAGGCGATTAAGTTGGGTA
ACGCCAGGGTTTTCCCAGTCACGACGTTGTAAAACGACGGCCAGTGAATTCATCCTGATTGGGCAGACCT
GACCTCTGACGTTACCCTGAATAACTACCAATCAGACACAAGACTTCAACTCTTCACCTTATTTGCATAA
GCGATTCTATATAAAAGCGCCTTGTCATACCCTGCTCACGCTGTTTTTCCTTTTCGTTGGCGCTTTATAG
CTACACAGTGCT
[378 nt withheld, positions 573-950]
GGAGGAAGCGGAGGATCTGGCGGTACCATGGTGAGCAAGGGCGAGGCAGTGATCAAGGAGTTCATGCGGT
TCAAGGTGCACATGGAGGGCTCCATGAACGGCCACGAGTTCGAGATCGAGGGCGAGGGCGAGGGCCGCCC
CTACGAGGGCACCCAGACCGCCAAGCTGAAGGTGACCAAGGGTGGCCCCCTGCCCTTCTCCTGGGACATC
CTGTCCCCTCAGTTCATGTACGGCTCCAGGGCCTTCACCAAGCACCCCGCCGACATCCCCGACTACTATA
AGCAGTCCTTCCCCGAGGGCTTCAAGTGGGAGCGCGTGATGAACTTCGAGGACGGCGGCGCCGTGACCGT
GACCCAGGACACCTCCCTGGAGGACGGCACCCTGATCTACAAGGTGAAGCTCCGCGGCACCAACTTCCCT
CCTGACGGCCCCGTAATGCAGAAGAAGACAATGGGCTGGGAAGCGTCCACCGAGCGGTTGTACCCCGAGG
ACGGCGTGCTGAAGGGCGACATTAAGATGGCCCTGCGCCTGAAGGACGGCGGCCGCTACCTGGCGGACTT
CAAGACCACCTACAAGGCCAAGAAGCCCGTGCAGATGCCCGGCGCCTACAACGTCGACCGCAAGTTGGAC
ATCACCTCCCACAACGAGGACTACACCGTGGTGGAACAGTACGAACGCTCCGAGGGCCGCCACTCCACCG
GCGGCATGGACGAGCTGTACAAGGGCTCTGGCTACCCCTACGACGTGCCCGACTACGCCGGCTATCCGTA
TGATGTCCCGGACTATGCAACGCGTTACCGTTCGTATAGCATACATTATACGAAGTTATCTGGATCCGGA
GCTACTAACTTCAGCCTGCTGAAGCAGGCCGGAGACGTGGAGGAGAACCCTGGACCTTCTAGAATGACCG
AGTACAAGCCCACGGTGCGCCTCGCCACCCGCGACGACGTCCCCAGGGCCGTACGCACCCTCGCCGCCGC
GTTCGCCGACTACCCCGCCACGCGCCACACCGTCGATCCGGACCGCCACATCGAGCGGGTCACCGAGCTG
CAAGAACTCTTCCTCACGCGCGTCGGGCTCGACATCGGCAAGGTGTGGGTCGCGGACGACGGCGCCGCGG
TGGCGGTCTGGACCACGCCGGAGAGCGTCGAAGCGGGGGCGGTGTTCGCCGAGATCGGCCCGCGCATGGC
CGAGTTGAGCGGTTCCCGGCTGGCCGCGCAGCAACAGATGGAAGGCCTCCTGGCGCCGCACCGGCCCAAG
GAGCCCGCGTGGTTCCTGGCCACCGTCGGCGTCTCGCCCGACCACCAGGGCAAGGGTCTGGGCAGCGCCG
TCGTGCTCCCCGGAGTGGAGGCGGCCGAGCGCGCCGGGGTGCCCGCCTTCCTGGAGACCTCCGCGCCCCG
CAACCTCCCCTTCTACGAGCGGCTCGGCTTCACCGTCACCGCCGACGTCGAGGTGCCCGAAGGACCGCGC
ACCTGGTGCATGACCCGCAAGCCCGGTGCCCCCGGGATAACTTCGTATAGCATACATTATACGAACGGTA
GCCTCGAGACCGGTAAGAGCAAGTGATAAACAGTGAGTTGGTTGCAAACTCTCAACCCTAACGGCTCTTT
TAAGAGCCACCCATGTTCTCAAAGAAAGAGCTGGTGCTTGTATTCCTCCTCTGCTGGCCACTGACAAACC
CTTGTAACTTGCTACTGTGTTTTTTGGTCTGAAGTAGAGCAGTTATTTAACTAATCCTTAGTGACTTTTT
TTTTTTAGATCTGCCATTCTAATCTTAGAGTTAAGTAAGGAGATGGGAAATTTTCTATTATAAGTTCGAA
ACCAATTAAAATACGTTAGAAACCCATCAAAATACTCGTCGGTCCCCCGTCGGTTAGTGATTTGGAACAG
TGCCAAGTTGCAGCGGTTGTCAGTTTGAATTTGCCCGGGCAACGCCCGCCCTTCCTCTGCATCCTGATTG
GTTGTTGTATCCAGGAAGTCCACGGTCGGCTTGGGTGCGCCAAAGGAATCCAAACCCCGCCTTTATTTGG
CCTTCCTTACAAACTCAGTAAACTGTCAGTTTCTCATTCTTTAGTATTTTATCGCTTTCGGGAAGGAGAT
TTATTTCTAATTAGTAAGCTTGGCGTAATCATGGTCATAGCTGTTTCCTGTGTGAAATTGTTATCCGCTC
ACAATTCCACACAACATACGAGCCGGAAGCATAAAGTGTAAAGCCTGGGGTGCCTAATGAGTGAGCTAAC
TCACATTAATTGCGTTGCGCTCACTGCCCGCTTTCCAGTCGGGAAACCTGTCGTGCCAGCTGCATTAATG
AATCGGCCAACGCGCGGGGAGAGGCGGTTTGCGTATTGGGCGCTCTTCCGCTTCCTCGCTCACTGACTCG
CTGCGCTCGGTCGTTCGGCTGCGGCGAGCGGTATCAGCTCACTCAAAGGCGGTAATACGGTTATCCACAG
AATCAGGGGATAACGCAGGAAAGAACATGTGAGCAAAAGGCCAGCAAAAGGCCAGGAACCGTAAAAAGGC
CGCGTTGCTGGCGTTTTTCCATAGGCTCCGCCCCCCTGACGAGCATCACAAAAATCGACGCTCAAGTCAG
AGGTGGCGAAACCCGACAGGACTATAAAGATACCAGGCGTTTCCCCCTGGAAGCTCCCTCGTGCGCTCTC
CTGTTCCGACCCTGCCGCTTACCGGATACCTGTCCGCCTTTCTCCCTTCGGGAAGCGTGGCGCTTTCTCA
TAGCTCACGCTGTAGGTATCTCAGTTCGGTGTAGGTCGTTCGCTCCAAGCTGGGCTGTGTGCACGAACCC
CCCGTTCAGCCCGACCGCTGCGCCTTATCCGGTAACTATCGTCTTGAGTCCAACCCGGTAAGACACGACT
TATCGCCACTGGCAGCAGCCACTGGTAACAGGATTAGCAGAGCGAGGTATGTAGGCGGTGCTACAGAGTT
CTTGAAGTGGTGGCCTAACTACGGCTACACTAGAAGAACAGTATTTGGTATCTGCGCTCTGCTGAAGCCA
GTTACCTTCGGAAAAAGAGTTGGTAGCTCTTGATCCGGCAAACAAACCACCGCTGGTAGCGGTGGTTTTT
TTGTTTGCAAGCAGCAGATTACGCGCAGAAAAAAAGGATCTCAAGAAGATCCTTTGATCTTTTCTACGGG
GTCTGACGCTCAGTGGAACGAAAACTCACGTTAAGGGATTTTGGTCATGAGATTATCAAAAAGGATCTTC
ACCTAGATCCTTTTAAATTAAAAATGAAGTTTTAAATCAATCTAAAGTATATATGAGTAAACTTGGTCTG
ACAGTTACCAATGCTTAATCAGTGAGGCACCTATCTCAGCGATCTGTCTATTTCGTTCATCCATAGTTGC
CTGACTCCCCGTCGTGTAGATAACTACGATACGGGAGGGCTTACCATCTGGCCCCAGTGCTGCAATGATA
CCGCGAGACCCACGCTCACCGGCTCCAGATTTATCAGCAATAAACCAGCCAGCCGGAAGGGCCGAGCGCA
GAAGTGGTCCTGCAACTTTATCCGCCTCCATCCAGTCTATTAATTGTTGCCGGGAAGCTAGAGTAAGTAG
TTCGCCAGTTAATAGTTTGCGCAACGTTGTTGCCATTGCTACAGGCATCGTGGTGTCACGCTCGTCGTTT
GGTATGGCTTCATTCAGCTCCGGTTCCCAACGATCAAGGCGAGTTACATGATCCCCCATGTTGTGCAAAA
AAGCGGTTAGCTCCTTCGGTCCTCCGATCGTTGTCAGAAGTAAGTTGGCCGCAGTGTTATCACTCATGGT
TATGGCAGCACTGCATAATTCTCTTACTGTCATGCCATCCGTAAGATGCTTTTCTGTGACTGGTGAGTAC
TCAACCAAGTCATTCTGAGAATAGTGTATGCGGCGACCGAGTTGCTCTTGCCCGGCGTCAATACGGGATA
ATACCGCGCCACATAGCAGAACTTTAAAAGTGCTCATCATTGGAAAACGTTCTTCGGGGCGAAAACTCTC
AAGGATCTTACCGCTGTTGAGATCCAGTTCGATGTAACCCACTCGTGCACCCAACTGATCTTCAGCATCT
TTTACTTTCACCAGCGTTTCTGGGTGAGCAAAAACAGGAAGGCAAAATGCCGCAAAAAAGGGAATAAGGG
CGACACGGAAATGTTGAATACTCATACTCTTCCTTTTTCAATATTATTGAAGCATTTATCAGGGTTATTG
TCTCATGAGCGGATACATATTTGAATGTATTTAGAAAAATAAACAAATAGGGGTTCCGCGCACATTTCCC
CGAAAAGTGCCACCTGACGTCTAAGAAACCATTATTATCATGACATTAACCTATAAAAATAGGCGTATCA
CGAGGCCCTTTCGTC
Features (pLannotate 1.2.2; 16 found; start..end, strand, type, name):
    137..236     +  misc_feature   bom (fragment): basis of mobility region from pBR322
    242..399     -  CDS            lacZα (fragment): LacZα fragment of β-galactosidase; lacZ fragment
    573..950     +  CDS            H2B (sequence withheld): human histone H2B; HIST1H2BJ
    978..1673    +  CDS            mScarlet: mScarlet is a basic (constitutively fluorescent) red fluorescent protein published in 2016, derived from synthetic construct. It has moderate acid sensitivity.
   1746..1779    +  protein_bind   lox71: Left element (LE) mutant of loxP (Araki et al., 2010). Cre-mediated recombination occurs in the 8-bp core sequence (GCATACAT). Cre recombinase
   1854..2450    +  CDS            PuroR (fragment): puromycin N-acetyltransferase; pac from Streptomyces; confers resistance to puromycin
   2457..2490    +  protein_bind   lox66: Right element (RE) mutant of loxP (Araki et al., 2010). Cre-mediated recombination occurs in the 8-bp core sequence (GCATACAT). Cre recombinase
   2547..2592    +  ncRNA          Histone3: Accession: RF00032 - Histone 3' UTR stem-loop
   3108..3124    -  protein_bind   lac operator: The lac repressor binds to the lac operator to inhibit transcription in E. coli. This inhibition can be relieved by adding lactose or isopropyl-β-D-thiogalactopyranoside (IPTG). lac repressor encoded by lacI
   3132..3162    -  promoter       lac promoter: promoter for the E. coli lac operon
   3177..3198    -  protein_bind   CAP binding site: CAP binding activates transcription in the presence of cAMP. E. coli catabolite activator protein
   3211..3303    -  CDS            lacI (fragment): lac repressor; lacI; The lac repressor binds to the lac operator to inhibit transcription in E. coli. This inhibition can be relieved by adding lactose or isopropyl-β-D-thiogalactopyranoside (IPTG).
   3486..4074    -  rep_origin     ori: high-copy-number ColE1/pMB1/pBR322/pUC origin of replication
   4245..5105    -  CDS            AmpR: β-lactamase; bla; confers resistance to ampicillin, carbenicillin, and related antibiotics
   5106..5210    -  promoter       AmpR promoter: bla
   5305..35      +  CDS            rop (fragment) (across the origin): Rop protein, which maintains plasmids at low copy number; rop
