[The description below was written by a language model from this plasmid's Addgene catalogue record and pLannotate feature annotations shown in this document.]
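Description:
qTAG-C-mScarlet-Puro-H2BC11 is a CRISPR homology donor template built on the pUC19 backbone, designed to tag the C-terminus of the endogenous human histone H2B gene H2BC11 (HIST1H2BJ) with the red fluorescent protein mScarlet so that nuclei can be visualised in live or fixed cells. It is propagated in E. coli as a high-copy plasmid through the ColE1/pUC origin and selected with ampicillin via the bla gene and its promoter. Remnants of the pUC19 lacZα region, lac promoter/operator and CAP site flank the insert and play no role in the mammalian application.

The payload of about 2.7 kb consists of H2BC11 homology arms surrounding an mScarlet-2A-Puro cassette. The annotated H2B coding sequence sits directly upstream of mScarlet and lies within the left arm, so integration produces an in-frame H2B-mScarlet fusion. Downstream, the annotated histone 3' UTR stem-loop falls within the right-arm region. No mammalian promoter is annotated in the cassette, consistent with a design in which both the fusion protein and puromycin N-acetyltransferase are driven by the native H2BC11 promoter. According to the record, a 2A peptide separates the marker from the tagged histone, although it is not annotated in the feature table. Puromycin resistance should therefore mainly report correct in-frame insertion. The resistance gene is bracketed by lox71 and lox66 mutant sites in the same orientation, which would allow Cre-mediated excision of the selection marker after edited cells have been enriched. The donor is intended to be co-transfected with its companion sgRNA plasmid, px330-PITCh-H2BC11, which directs cleavage at the target locus.
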