Addgene plasmid #207761: qTAG-C-mScarlet-Puro-H2BC11
Purpose: Donor template for mScarlet-2A-Puro insertion into the C-terminus of the H2BC11 locus for nuclei visualization. To be co-transfected with sgRNA plasmid px330-PITCh-H2BC11 Addgene #207755
Depositing lab: Laurence Pelletier. Publication: qTAG: an adaptable plasmid scaffold for CRISPR-based endogenous tagging. Philip R, Sharma A, Matellan L, Erpf AC, Hsu WH, Tkach JM, Wyatt HDM, Pelletier L. EMBO J. 2024 Dec 12. doi: 10.1038/s44318-024-00337-5. PubMed 39668248.
Backbone
  Vector backbone: pUC19
  Backbone manufacturer: Invitrogen
  Backbone size w/o insert (bp): 2686
  Vector type: Mammalian Expression, CRISPR ; Donor Template
  Selectable markers: Puromycin
Growth in bacteria
  Bacterial resistance: Ampicillin, 100 μg/mL
  Growth temperature: 37°C
  Growth strain: DH5alpha
  Copy number: High Copy
Gene/Insert
  Gene/Insert name: H2BC11 Homology Arms flanking a mScarlet-Puro Cassette (alt name: H2BC11)
  Species: H. sapiens (human)
  Insert size (bp): 2664
  Entrez Gene: H2BC11 (a.k.a. H2B/r, H2BFR, H2BJ, HIST1H2BJ)
  Cloning method: Unknown
  Sequencing primers: 5′ CTGCAAGGCGATTAAGTTGGGTAAC; 3′ GGCTCGTATGTTGTGTGGAATTGT
Terms and licenses: Academic/Nonprofit Terms; Industry Terms: Not Available to Industry
Depositor comments: To be co-transfected with sgRNA plasmid px330-PITCh-H2BC11 https://www.addgene.org/207755 . Please visit https://www.biorxiv.org/content/10.1101/2023.11.01.565029v3 for bioRxiv preprint.
How to cite: qTAG-C-mScarlet-Puro-H2BC11 was a gift from Laurence Pelletier (Addgene plasmid # 207761 ; http://n2t.net/addgene:207761 ; RRID:Addgene_207761)
